>Addgene plasmid #144505 | TFORF3029 | addgene full sequence | sequence record 404228 | Addgene NGS Result
TTAATGTAGTCTTATGCAATACTCTTGTAGTCTTGCAACATGGTAACGATGAGTTAGCAACATGCCTTAC
AAGGAGAGAAAAAGCACCGTGCATGCCGATTGGTGGAAGTAAGGTGGTACGATCGTGCCTTATTAGGAAG
GCAACAGACGGGTCTGACATGGATTGGACGAACCACTGAATTGCCGCATTGCAGAGATATTGTATTTAAG
TGCCTAGCTCGATACATAAACGGGTCTCTCTGGTTAGACCAGATCTGAGCCTGGGAGCTCTCTGGCTAAC
TAGGGAACCCACTGCTTAAGCCTCAATAAAGCTTGCCTTGAGTGCTTCAAGTAGTGTGTGCCCGTCTGTT
GTGTGACTCTGGTAACTAGAGATCCCTCAGACCCTTTTAGTCAGTGTGGAAAATCTCTAGCAGTGGCGCC
CGAACAGGGACTTGAAAGCGAAAGGGAAACCAGAGGAGCTCTCTCGACGCAGGACTCGGCTTGCTGAAGC
GCGCACGGCAAGAGGCGAGGGGCGGCGACTGGTGAGTACGCCAAAAATTTTGACTAGCGGAGGCTAGAAG
GAGAGAGATGGGTGCGAGAGCGTCAGTATTAAGCGGGGGAGAATTAGATCGCGATGGGAAAAAATTCGGT
TAAGGCCAGGGGGAAAGAAAAAATATAAATTAAAACATATAGTATGGGCAAGCAGGGAGCTAGAACGATT
CGCAGTTAATCCTGGCCTGTTAGAAACATCAGAAGGCTGTAGACAAATACTGGGACAGCTACAACCATCC
CTTCAGACAGGATCAGAAGAACTTAGATCATTATATAATACAGTAGCAACCCTCTATTGTGTGCATCAAA
GGATAGAGATAAAAGACACCAAGGAAGCTTTAGACAAGATAGAGGAAGAGCAAAACAAAAGTAAGACCAC
CGCACAGCAAGCGGCCGCTGATCTTCAGACCTGGAGGAGGAGATATGAGGGACAATTGGAGAAGTGAATT
ATATAAATATAAAGTAGTAAAAATTGAACCATTAGGAGTAGCACCCACCAAGGCAAAGAGAAGAGTGGTG
CAGAGAGAAAAAAGAGCAGTGGGAATAGGAGCTTTGTTCCTTGGGTTCTTGGGAGCAGCAGGAAGCACTA
TGGGCGCAGCGTCAATGACGCTGACGGTACAGGCCAGACAATTATTGTCTGGTATAGTGCAGCAGCAGAA
CAATTTGCTGAGGGCTATTGAGGCGCAACAGCATCTGTTGCAACTCACAGTCTGGGGCATCAAGCAGCTC
CAGGCAAGAATCCTGGCTGTGGAAAGATACCTAAAGGATCAACAGCTCCTGGGGATTTGGGGTTGCTCTG
GAAAACTCATTTGCACCACTGCTGTGCCTTGGAATGCTAGTTGGAGTAATAAATCTCTGGAACAGATTTG
GAATCACACGACCTGGATGGAGTGGGACAGAGAAATTAACAATTACACAAGCTTAATACACTCCTTAATT
GAAGAATCGCAAAACCAGCAAGAAAAGAATGAACAAGAATTATTGGAATTAGATAAATGGGCAAGTTTGT
GGAATTGGTTTAACATAACAAATTGGCTGTGGTATATAAAATTATTCATAATGATAGTAGGAGGCTTGGT
AGGTTTAAGAATAGTTTTTGCTGTACTTTCTATAGTGAATAGAGTTAGGCAGGGATATTCACCATTATCG
TTTCAGACCCACCTCCCAACCCCGAGGGGACCCATGCATTGCATCTCAATTAGTCAGCAACCAGGTGTGG
AAAGTCCCCAGGCTCCCCAGCAGGCAGAAGTATGCAAAGCATGCGTCTCAATTAGTCAGCAACCATAGTC
CCGCCCCTAACTCCGCCCATCCCGCCCCTAACTCCGCCCAGTTCCGCCCATTCTCCGCCCCATGGCTGAC
TAATTTTTTTTATTTATGCAGAGGCCGAGGCCGCCTCGGCCTCTGAGCTATTCCAGAAGTAGTGAGGAGG
CTTTTTTGGAGGCCTAGGCTTTTGCAAAAAGCTTTCTAGAGGTACCACCGGAGCTTACCATGACCGAGTA
CAAGCCCACGGTGCGCCTCGCCACCCGCGACGACGTCCCCAGGGCCGTACGCACCCTCGCCGCCGCGTTC
GCCGACTACCCCGCCACGCGCCACACCGTCGATCCGGACCGCCACATCGAGCGGGTCACCGAGCTGCAAG
AACTCTTCCTCACGCGCGTCGGGCTCGACATCGGCAAGGTGTGGGTCGCGGACGACGGCGCCGCCGTGGC
GGTCTGGACCACGCCGGAGAGCGTCGAAGCGGGGGCGGTGTTCGCCGAGATCGGCCCGCGCATGGCCGAG
TTGAGCGGTTCCCGGCTGGCCGCGCAGCAACAGATGGAAGGCCTCCTGGCGCCGCACCGGCCCAAGGAGC
CCGCGTGGTTCCTGGCCACCGTCGGCGTCTCGCCCGACCACCAGGGCAAGGGTCTGGGCAGCGCCGTCGT
GCTCCCCGGAGTGGAGGCGGCCGAGCGCGCCGGGGTGCCCGCCTTCCTGGAGACCTCCGCGCCCCGCAAC
CTCCCCTTCTACGAGCGGCTCGGCTTCACCGTCACCGCCGACGTCGAGGTGCCCGAAGGACCGCGCACCT
GGTGCATGACCCGCAAGCCCGGTGCCAGTTAACGAATTCTAGATCTTGAGACAAATGGCAGTATTCATCC
ACAATTTTAAAAGAAAAGGGGGGATTGGGGGGTACAGTGCAGGGGAAAGAATAGTAGACATAATAGCAAC
AGACATACAAACTAAAGAATTACAAAAACAAATTACAAAAATTCAAAATTTTCGGGTTTATTACAGGGAC
AGCAGAGATCCACTTTGGCGCCGGCTCGAGGCCTGCAGGTGCAAAGATGGATAAAGTTTTAAACAGAGAG
GAATCTTTGCAGCTAATGGACCTTCTAGGTCTTGAAAGGAGTGGGAATTGGCTCCGGTGCCCGTCAGTGG
GCAGAGCGCACATCGCCCACAGTCCCCGAGAAGTTGGGGGGAGGGGTCGGCAATTGAACCGGTGCCTAGA
GAAGGTGGCGCGGGGTAAACTGGGAAAGTGATGTCGTGTACTGGCTCCGCCTTTTTCCCGAGGGTGGGGG
AGAACCGTATATAAGTGCAGTAGTCGCCGTGAACGTTCTTTTTCGCAACGGGTTTGCCGCCAGAACACAG
GTAAGTGCCGTGTGTGGTTCCCGCGGGCCTGGCCTCTTTACGGGTTATGGCCCTTGCGTGCCTTGAATTA
CTTCCACCTGGCTGCAGTACGTGATTCTTGATCCCGAGCTTCGGGTTGGAAGTGGGTGGGAGAGTTCGAG
GCCTTGCGCTTAAGGAGCCCCTTCGCCTCGTGCTTGAGTTGAGGCCTGGCCTGGGCGCTGGGGCCGCCGC
GTGCGAATCTGGTGGCACCTTCGCGCCTGTCTCGCTGCTTTCGATAAGTCTCTAGCCATTTAAAATTTTT
GATGACCTGCTGCGACGCTTTTTTTCTGGCAAGATAGTCTTGTAAATGCGGGCCAAGATCTGCACACTGG
TATTTCGGTTTTTGGGGCCGCGGGCGGCGACGGGGCCCGTGCGTCCCAGCGCACATGTTCGGCGAGGCGG
GGCCTGCGAGCGCGGCCACCGAGAATCGGACGGGGGTAGTCTCAAGCTGGCCGGCCTGCTCTGGTGCCTG
GCCTCGCGCCGCCGTGTATCGCCCCGCCCTGGGCGGCAAGGCTGGCCCGGTCGGCACCAGTTGCGTGAGC
GGAAAGATGGCCGCTTCCCGGCCCTGCTGCAGGGAGCTCAAAATGGAGGACGCGGCGCTCGGGAGAGCGG
GCGGGTGAGTCACCCACACAAAGGAAAAGGGCCTTTCCGTCCTCAGCCGTCGCTTCATGTGACTCCACGG
AGTACCGGGCGCCGTCCAGGCACCTCGATTAGTTCTCGAGCTTTTGGAGTACGTCGTCTTTAGGTTGGGG
GGAGGGGTTTTATGCGATGGAGTTTCCCCACACTGAGTGGGTGGAGACTGAAGTTAGGCCAGCTTGGCAC
TTGATGTAATTCTCCTTGGAATTTGCCCTTTTTGAGTTTGGATCTTGGTTCATTCTCAAGCCTCAGACAG
TGGTTCAAAGTTTTTTTCTTCCATTTCAGGTGTCGTGAGGCTAGCATCGATTGATCAACAAGTTTGTACA
AAAAAGTTGGCATGTCCCGCCTGCTGCATGCAGAAGAGTGGGCTGAAGTGAAGGAGTTGGGAGACCACCA
TCGCCAGCCCCAGCCGCATCATCTCCCGCAACCGCCGCCGCCGCCGCAGCCACCTGCAACTTTGCAGGCG
AGAGAGCATCCCGTCTACCCGCCTGAGCTGTCCCTCCTGGACAGCACCGACCCACGCGCCTGGCTGGCTC
CCACTTTGCAGGGCATCTGCACGGCACGCGCCGCCCAGTATTTGCTACATTCCCCGGAGCTGGGTGCCTC
AGAGGCCGCTGCGCCCCGGGACGAGGTGGACGGCCGGGGGGAGCTGGTAAGGAGGAGCAGCGGCGGTGCC
AGCAGCAGCAAGAGCCCCGGGCCGGTGAAAGTGCGGGAACAGCTGTGCAAGCTGAAAGGCGGGGTGGTGG
TAGACGAGCTGGGCTGCAGCCGCCAACGGGCCCCTTCCAGCAAACAGGTGAATGGGGTGCAGAAGCAGAG
ACGGCTAGCAGCCAACGCCAGGGAGCGGCGCAGGATGCATGGGCTGAACCACGCCTTCGACCAGCTGCGC
AATGTTATCCCGTCGTTCAACAACGACAAGAAGCTGTCCAAATATGAGACCCTGCAGATGGCCCAAATCT
ACATCAACGCCTTGTCCGAGCTGCTACAAACGCCCAGCGGAGGGGAACAGCCACCGCCGCCTCCAGCCTC
CTGCAAAAGCGACCACCACCACCTTCGCACCGCGGCCTCCTATGAAGGGGGCGCGGGCAACGCGACCGCA
GCTGGGGCTCAGCAGGCTTCCGGAGGGAGCCAGCGGCCGACCCCGCCCGGGAGTTGCCGGACTCGCTTCT
CAGCCCCAGCTTCTGCGGGAGGGTACTCGGTGCAGCTGGACGCTCTGCACTTCTCGACTTTCGAGGACAG
CGCCCTGACAGCGATGATGGCGCAAAAGAATTTGTCTCCTTCTCTCCCCGGGAGCATCTTGCAGCCAGTG
CAGGAGGAAAACAGCAAAACTTCGCCTCGGTCCCACAGAAGCGACGGGGAATTTTCCCCCCATTCCCATT
ACAGTGACTCGGATGAGGCAAGTTACCCAACTTTCTTGTACAAAGTGGTTGATATCGGTAAGCCTATCCC
TAACCCTCTCCTCGGTCTCGATTCTACGTAGTAATGAACTAGTCCGTAACTTGAAAGTATTTCGATTTCT
TGGCTTTATATATCTTGTGGAAAGGACGAGCGTGTAGACGAGATGTTGACGCCACGCGTTAAGTCGACAA
TCAACCTCTGGATTACAAAATTTGTGAAAGATTGACTGGTATTCTTAACTATGTTGCTCCTTTTACGCTA
TGTGGATACGCTGCTTTAATGCCTTTGTATCATGCTATTGCTTCCCGTATGGCTTTCATTTTCTCCTCCT
TGTATAAATCCTGGTTGCTGTCTCTTTATGAGGAGTTGTGGCCCGTTGTCAGGCAACGTGGCGTGGTGTG
CACTGTGTTTGCTGACGCAACCCCCACTGGTTGGGGCATTGCCACCACCTGTCAGCTCCTTTCCGGGACT
TTCGCTTTCCCCCTCCCTATTGCCACGGCGGAACTCATCGCCGCCTGCCTTGCCCGCTGCTGGACAGGGG
CTCGGCTGTTGGGCACTGACAATTCCGTGGTGTTGTCGGGGAAATCATCGTCCTTTCCTTGGCTGCTCGC
CTGTGTTGCCACCTGGATTCTGCGCGGGACGTCCTTCTGCTACGTCCCTTCGGCCCTCAATCCAGCGGAC
CTTCCTTCCCGCGGCCTGCTGCCGGCTCTGCGGCCTCTTCCGCGTCTTCGCCTTCGCCCTCAGACGAGTC
GGATCTCCCTTTGGGCCGCCTCCCCGCGTCGACTTTAAGACCAATGACTTACAAGGCAGCTGTAGATCTT
AGCCACTTTTTAAAAGAAAAGGGGGGACTGGAAGGGCTAATTCACTCCCAACGAAGACAAGATCTGCTTT
TTGCTTGTACTGGGTCTCTCTGGTTAGACCAGATCTGAGCCTGGGAGCTCTCTGGCTAACTAGGGAACCC
ACTGCTTAAGCCTCAATAAAGCTTGCCTTGAGTGCTTCAAGTAGTGTGTGCCCGTCTGTTGTGTGACTCT
GGTAACTAGAGATCCCTCAGACCCTTTTAGTCAGTGTGGAAAATCTCTAGCAGTACGTATAGTAGTTCAT
GTCATCTTATTATTCAGTATTTATAACTTGCAAAGAAATGAATATCAGAGAGTGAGAGGAACTTGTTTAT
TGCAGCTTATAATGGTTACAAATAAAGCAATAGCATCACAAATTTCACAAATAAAGCATTTTTTTCACTG
CATTCTAGTTGTGGTTTGTCCAAACTCATCAATGTATCTTATCATGTCTGGCTCTAGCTATCCCGCCCCT
AACTCCGCCCATCCCGCCCCTAACTCCGCCCAGTTCCGCCCATTCTCCGCCCCATGGCTGACTAATTTTT
TTTATTTATGCAGAGGCCGAGGCCGCCTCGGCCTCTGAGCTATTCCAGAAGTAGTGAGGAGGCTTTTTTG
GAGGCCTAGGGACGTACCCAATTCGCCCTATAGTGAGTCGTATTACGCGCGCTCACTGGCCGTCGTTTTA
CAACGTCGTGACTGGGAAAACCCTGGCGTTACCCAACTTAATCGCCTTGCAGCACATCCCCCTTTCGCCA
GCTGGCGTAATAGCGAAGAGGCCCGCACCGATCGCCCTTCCCAACAGTTGCGCAGCCTGAATGGCGAATG
GG
[124 nt withheld, positions 6863-6986]
C
[91 nt withheld, positions 6988-7078]
A
[49 nt withheld, positions 7080-7128]
CCTTTGACGTTGGAGTCCACGTTCTTT
[37 nt withheld, positions 7156-7192]
ACCCTATCTCGGTCTATTCTTTTGATTTATAAGGGATTTTGCCGATTTCGGCCTATTGGTTAAAAAATGA
GCTGATTTAACAAAAATTTAACGCGAATTTTAACAAAATATTAACGCTTACAATTTAGGTGGCACTTTTC
GGGGAAATGTGCGCGGAACCCCTATTTGTTTATTTTTCTAAATACATTCAAATATGTATCCGCTCATGAG
ACAATAACCCTGATAAATGCTTCAATAATATTGAAAAAGGAAGAGTATGAGTATTCAACATTTCCGTGTC
GCCCTTATTCCCTTTTTTGCGGCATTTTGCCTTCCTGTTTTTGCTCACCCAGAAACGCTGGTGAAAGTAA
AAGATGCTGAAGATCAGTTGGGTGCACGAGTGGGTTACATCGAACTGGATCTCAACAGCGGTAAGATCCT
TGAGAGTTTTCGCCCCGAAGAACGTTTTCCAATGATGAGCACTTTTAAAGTTCTGCTATGTGGCGCGGTA
TTATCCCGTATTGACGCCGGGCAAGAGCAACTCGGTCGCCGCATACACTATTCTCAGAATGACTTGGTTG
AGTACTCACCAGTCACAGAAAAGCATCTTACGGATGGCATGACAGTAAGAGAATTATGCAGTGCTGCCAT
AACCATGAGTGATAACACTGCGGCCAACTTACTTCTGACAACGATCGGAGGACCGAAGGAGCTAACCGCT
TTTTTGCACAACATGGGGGATCATGTAACTCGCCTTGATCGTTGGGAACCGGAGCTGAATGAAGCCATAC
CAAACGACGAGCGTGACACCACGATGCCTGTAGCAATGGCAACAACGTTGCGCAAACTATTAACTGGCGA
ACTACTTACTCTAGCTTCCCGGCAACAATTAATAGACTGGATGGAGGCGGATAAAGTTGCAGGACCACTT
CTGCGCTCGGCCCTTCCGGCTGGCTGGTTTATTGCTGATAAATCTGGAGCCGGTGAGCGTGGGTCTCGCG
GTATCATTGCAGCACTGGGGCCAGATGGTAAGCCCTCCCGTATCGTAGTTATCTACACGACGGGGAGTCA
GGCAACTATGGATGAACGAAATAGACAGATCGCTGAGATAGGTGCCTCACTGATTAAGCATTGGTAACTG
TCAGACCAAGTTTACTCATATATACTTTAGATTGATTTAAAACTTCATTTTTAATTTAAAAGGATCTAGG
TGAAGATCCTTTTTGATAATCTCATGACCAAAATCCCTTAACGTGAGTTTTCGTTCCACTGAGCGTCAGA
CCCCGTAGAAAAGATCAAAGGATCTTCTTGAGATCCTTTTTTTCTGCGCGTAATCTGCTGCTTGCAAACA
AAAAAACCACCGCTACCAGCGGTGGTTTGTTTGCCGGATCAAGAGCTACCAACTCTTTTTCCGAAGGTAA
CTGGCTTCAGCAGAGCGCAGATACCAAATACTGTTCTTCTAGTGTAGCCGTAGTTAGGCCACCACTTCAA
GAACTCTGTAGCACCGCCTACATACCTCGCTCTGCTAATCCTGTTACCAGTGGCTGCTGCCAGTGGCGAT
AAGTCGTGTCTTACCGGGTTGGACTCAAGACGATAGTTACCGGATAAGGCGCAGCGGTCGGGCTGAACGG
GGGGTTCGTGCACACAGCCCAGCTTGGAGCGAACGACCTACACCGAACTGAGATACCTACAGCGTGAGCT
ATGAGAAAGCGCCACGCTTCCCGAAGGGAGAAAGGCGGACAGGTATCCGGTAAGCGGCAGGGTCGGAACA
GGAGAGCGCACGAGGGAGCTTCCAGGGGGAAACGCCTGGTATCTTTATAGTCCTGTCGGGTTTCGCCACC
TCTGACTTGAGCGTCGATTTTTGTGATGCTCGTCAGGGGGGCGGAGCCTATGGAAAAACGCCAGCAACGC
GGCCTTTTTACGGTTCCTGGCCTTTTGCTGGCCTTTTGCTCACATGTTCTTTCCTGCGTTATCCCCTGAT
TCTGTGGATAACCGTATTACCGCCTTTGAGTGAGCTGATACCGCTCGCCGCAGCCGAACGACCGAGCGCA
GCGAGTCAGTGAGCGAGGAAGCGGAAGAGCGCCCAATACGCAAACCGCCTCTCCCCGCGCGTTGGCCGAT
TCATTAATGCAGCTGGCACGACAGGTTTCCCGACTGGAAAGCGGGCAGTGAGCGCAACGCAATTAATGTG
AGTTAGCTCACTCATTAGGCACCCCAGGCTTTACACTTTATGCTTCCGGCTCGTATGTTGTGTGGAATTG
TGAGCGGATAACAATTTCACACAGGAAACAGCTATGACCATGATTACGCCAAGCGCGCAATTAACCCTCA
CTAAAGGGAACAAAAGCTGGAGCTGCAAGC
Features (pLannotate 1.2.2; 34 found; start..end, strand, type, name):
      5..231     +  promoter       RSV promoter: Rous sarcoma virus enhancer/promoter
    232..412     +  LTR            5' LTR (truncated): truncated 5' long terminal repeat (LTR) from HIV-1
    459..584     +  misc_feature   HIV-1 Ψ: packaging signal of human immunodeficiency virus type 1
    568..931     +  CDS            HIV-1 gag (fragment): gag protein from human immunodeficiency virus 1; gag
   1077..1310    +  misc_feature   RRE: The Rev response element (RRE) of HIV-1 allows for Rev-dependent mRNA export from the nucleus to the cytoplasm.
   1687..1713    +  CDS            Rev (fragment): human immunodeficiency virus 1 (HIV-1) Rev protein; rev; enhances nuclear export of unspliced and incompletely spliced viral mRNAs
   1720..1743    +  promoter       SV40 promoter (fragment): SV40 early promoter
   1744..1815    +  promoter       SV40 promoter (fragment): SV40 enhancer and early promoter
   1839..1974    +  rep_origin     SV40 ori: SV40 origin of replication
   2020..2616    +  CDS            PuroR (fragment): puromycin N-acetyltransferase; pac from Streptomyces; confers resistance to puromycin
   2665..2782    +  misc_feature   cPPT/CTS: central polypurine tract and central termination sequence of HIV-1
   2847..2913    +  CDS            small t antigen (fragment): SV40 (simian virus 40) small t antigen
   2920..4098    +  promoter       EF-1α promoter: strong constitutive promoter for human elongation factor EF-1α
   4119..4136    +  protein_bind   attB1 (fragment): mutant version of attB; core recombination site for the Gateway® BP reaction BP Clonase™
   4142..5203    +  CDS            Atoh1: ATOH1_MOUSE - Also known as Ath1. Experimental evidence at protein level: Swiss-Prot protein existence level 1. Transcriptional regulator. Activates E box-dependent transcription in collaboration with TCF3/E47, but the activity is completely antagonized by the negative regulator of neurogenesis HES1. Plays a role in the differentiation of subsets of neural cells by activating E box-dependent transcription. From Mus musculus (Mouse).
   5205..5229    -  protein_bind   attB2: mutant version of attB; recombination site for the Gateway® BP reaction BP Clonase™
   5237..5278    +  CDS            V5 tag: epitope tag from simian virus 5
   5294..5347    +  promoter       U6 promoter (fragment): RNA polymerase III promoter for human U6 snRNA
   5389..5977    +  misc_feature   WPRE: woodchuck hepatitis virus posttranscriptional regulatory element
   6028..6047    +  misc_feature   cPPT/CTS (fragment): central polypurine tract and central termination sequence of HIV-1
   6049..6282    +  LTR            3' LTR (ΔU3): self-inactivating 3' long terminal repeat (LTR) from HIV-1
   6360..6481    +  polyA_signal   SV40 poly(A) signal: SV40 polyadenylation signal
   6521..6656    +  rep_origin     SV40 ori: SV40 origin of replication
   6677..6695    -  promoter       T7 promoter: promoter for bacteriophage T7 RNA polymerase
   6703..6858    +  CDS            lacZα (fragment): LacZα fragment of β-galactosidase; lacZ fragment
   6863..7291    +  rep_origin     f1 ori (sequence partly withheld): f1 bacteriophage origin of replication; arrow indicates direction of (+) strand synthesis
   7344..7448    +  promoter       AmpR promoter: bla
   7449..8309    +  CDS            AmpR: β-lactamase; bla; confers resistance to ampicillin, carbenicillin, and related antibiotics
   8480..9068    +  rep_origin     ori: high-copy-number ColE1/pMB1/pBR322/pUC origin of replication
   9251..9343    +  CDS            lacI (fragment): lac repressor; lacI; The lac repressor binds to the lac operator to inhibit transcription in E. coli. This inhibition can be relieved by adding lactose or isopropyl-β-D-thiogalactopyranoside (IPTG).
   9356..9377    +  protein_bind   CAP binding site: CAP binding activates transcription in the presence of cAMP. E. coli catabolite activator protein
   9392..9422    +  promoter       lac promoter: promoter for the E. coli lac operon
   9430..9446    +  protein_bind   lac operator: The lac repressor binds to the lac operator to inhibit transcription in E. coli. This inhibition can be relieved by adding lactose or isopropyl-β-D-thiogalactopyranoside (IPTG). lac repressor encoded by lacI
   9491..9509    +  promoter       T3 promoter: promoter for bacteriophage T3 RNA polymerase
