[The description below was written by a language model from this plasmid's Addgene catalogue record and pLannotate feature annotations shown in this document.]
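Description:
TFORF3029 is a third-generation-style, self-inactivating lentiviral expression plasmid built on the pLX_TRC317 backbone for overexpressing human ATOH1, a basic helix-loop-helix transcription factor, in mammalian cells. It belongs to a barcoded transcription factor ORF collection in which each clone carries a unique 24-bp barcode, so that individual factors can be identified by sequencing in pooled overexpression screens. In bacteria the plasmid is maintained through a high-copy ColE1/pUC-type origin and ampicillin resistance (AmpR); an f1 origin and remnants of a lac/lacZα cloning region with T7 and T3 promoters are also present in the backbone.

The viral portion begins with an RSV promoter fused to a truncated HIV-1 5' LTR, which drives Tat-independent production of genomic RNA, followed by the Ψ packaging signal, a gag fragment and the RRE for Rev-dependent nuclear export. An SV40 early promoter/origin drives a puromycin N-acetyltransferase gene for selecting transduced cells, and a cPPT/CTS element aids nuclear import of the provirus. Downstream, the EF-1α promoter drives the ATOH1 ORF, which was inserted by Gateway recombination and is flanked by attB1 and attB2 sites, with a C-terminal V5 epitope tag for detection. The automated annotation matched this ORF to mouse Atoh1, but the catalogue entry records it as the human gene, so the label most likely reflects homology. A WPRE enhances transcript expression ahead of the ΔU3 3' LTR, with an SV40 poly(A) signal beyond it. The barcode is not annotated in the feature table, so its position is not stated. The depositor notes that the plasmid can be prone to recombination.
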