Addgene plasmid #144505: TFORF3029
Purpose: Lentiviral vector for overexpressing transcription factor ORFs with unique 24-bp barcodes. Barcodes facilitate identification of transcription factors in pooled screens.
Depositing lab: Feng Zhang. Depositing organization: Broad Institute. Publication: A transcription factor atlas of directed differentiation. Joung J, Ma S, Tay T, Geiger-Schuller KR, Kirchgatterer PC, Verdine VK, Guo B, Arias-Garcia MA, Allen WE, Singh A, Kuksenko O, Abudayyeh OO, Gootenberg JS, Fu Z, Macrae RK, Buenrostro JD, Regev A, Zhang F. Cell. 2023 Jan 5;186(1):209-229.e26. doi: 10.1016/j.cell.2022.11.026. PubMed 36608654.
Backbone
  Vector backbone: pLX_TRC317
  Backbone manufacturer: Broad Institute Genetic Perturbation Platform
  Backbone size w/o insert (bp): 8264
  Vector type: Mammalian Expression, Lentiviral
  Selectable markers: Puromycin
Growth in bacteria
  Bacterial resistance: Ampicillin, 100 μg/mL
  Growth temperature: 37°C
  Growth strain: NEB Stable
  Copy number: High Copy
Gene/Insert
  Gene/Insert name: ATOH1
  Species: H. sapiens (human)
  Insert size (bp): 1268
  Entrez Gene: ATOH1 (a.k.a. ATH1, DFNA89, HATH1, MATH-1, bHLHa14)
  Promoter: EF1a
  Tag / fusion protein: V5 (C terminal on insert)
  Cloning method: Gateway Cloning
  Sequencing primers: 5′ GGGTGGAGACTGAAGTTAGGCCAG; 3′ CACATAGCGTAAAAGGAGCAACATAG
Resource information
  A portion of this plasmid was derived from a plasmid made by: Broad Institute Genetic Perturbation Platform
Terms and licenses: Academic/Nonprofit Terms; Industry Terms: Not Available to Industry
Depositor comments: NM_005172.1 Please test multiple small colonies in case of plasmid recombination. To make this collection available in a timely manner, a portion of this collection was not fully sequenced by Addgene. If an Addgene verified full plasmid sequence is not available, please contact us prior to placing an order to request the full sequence.
How to cite: TFORF3029 was a gift from Feng Zhang (Addgene plasmid # 144505 ; http://n2t.net/addgene:144505 ; RRID:Addgene_144505)
