>Addgene plasmid #144505 | TFORF3029 | depositor partial sequence | sequence record 285630 | Insert
ATCGATTGATCAACAAGTTTGTACAAAAAAGTTGGCATGTCCCGCCTGCTGCATGCAGAAGAGTGGGCTG
AAGTGAAGGAGTTGGGAGACCACCATCGCCAGCCCCAGCCGCATCATCTCCCGCAACCGCCGCCGCCGCC
GCAGCCACCTGCAACTTTGCAGGCGAGAGAGCATCCCGTCTACCCGCCTGAGCTGTCCCTCCTGGACAGC
ACCGACCCACGCGCCTGGCTGGCTCCCACTTTGCAGGGCATCTGCACGGCACGCGCCGCCCAGTATTTGC
TACATTCCCCGGAGCTGGGTGCCTCAGAGGCCGCTGCGCCCCGGGACGAGGTGGACGGCCGGGGGGAGCT
GGTAAGGAGGAGCAGCGGCGGTGCCAGCAGCAGCAAGAGCCCCGGGCCGGTGAAAGTGCGGGAACAGCTG
TGCAAGCTGAAAGGCGGGGTGGTGGTAGACGAGCTGGGCTGCAGCCGCCAACGGGCCCCTTCCAGCAAAC
AGGTGAATGGGGTGCAGAAGCAGAGACGGCTAGCAGCCAACGCCAGGGAGCGGCGCAGGATGCATGGGCT
GAACCACGCCTTCGACCAGCTGCGCAATGTTATCCCGTCGTTCAACAACGACAAGAAGCTGTCCAAATAT
GAGACCCTGCAGATGGCCCAAATCTACATCAACGCCTTGTCCGAGCTGCTACAAACGCCCAGCGGAGGGG
AACAGCCACCGCCGCCTCCAGCCTCCTGCAAAAGCGACCACCACCACCTTCGCACCGCGGCCTCCTATGA
AGGGGGCGCGGGCAACGCGACCGCAGCTGGGGCTCAGCAGGCTTCCGGAGGGAGCCAGCGGCCGACCCCG
CCCGGGAGTTGCCGGACTCGCTTCTCAGCCCCAGCTTCTGCGGGAGGGTACTCGGTGCAGCTGGACGCTC
TGCACTTCTCGACTTTCGAGGACAGCGCCCTGACAGCGATGATGGCGCAAAAGAATTTGTCTCCTTCTCT
CCCCGGGAGCATCTTGCAGCCAGTGCAGGAGGAAAACAGCAAAACTTCGCCTCGGTCCCACAGAAGCGAC
GGGGAATTTTCCCCCCATTCCCATTACAGTGACTCGGATGAGGCAAGTTACCCAACTTTCTTGTACAAAG
TGGTTGATATCGGTAAGCCTATCCCTAACCCTCTCCTCGGTCTCGATTCTACGTAGTAATGAACTAGTCC
GTAACTTGAAAGTATTTCGATTTCTTGGCTTTATATATCTTGTGGAAAGGACGAGCGTGTAGACGAGATG
TTGACGCC
