>Addgene plasmid #144505 | TFORF3029 | depositor partial sequence | sequence record 285631 | Barcode
GCGTGTAGACGAGATGTTGACGCC
